>Addgene plasmid #174584 | pICSL30018 | addgene full sequence | sequence record 344731 | Addgene NGS Result
GATCTTTTCTACGGGGTCTGACGCTCAGTGGAACGAAAACTCACGTTAAGGGATTTTGGTCATGAGATTA
TCAAAAAGGATCTTCACCTAGATCCTTTTAAATTAAAAATGAAGTTTTAAATCAATCTAAAGTATATATG
AGTAAACTTGGTCTGACAGTTATTTGCCGACTACCTTGGTGATCTCGCCTTTTACGTAATGGACAAATTC
TTCCAACTGATCTGCGCGCGAGGCCAAGCGATCTTCTTCTTGTCCAAGATAAGCCTGTCTAGCTTCAAGT
ATGACGGGCTGATACTGGGCCGGCAGGCGCTCCATTGCCCAGTCGGCAGCGACATCCTTCGGCGCGATTT
TGCCGGTTACTGCGCTGTACCAAATGCGGGACAACGTAAGCACTACATTTCGCTCATCGCCAGCCCAGTC
GGGCGGCGAGTTCCATAGCGTTAAGGTTTCATTTAGCGCCTCAAATAGATCCTGTTCAGGAACCGGATCA
AAGAGTTCCTCCGCCGCTGGACCTACCAAGGCAACGCTATGTTCTCTTGCTTTTGTCAGCAAGATAGCCA
GATCAATGTCGATCGTGGCTGGCTCGAAGATACCTGCAAGAATGTCATTGCGCTGCCATTCTCCAAATTG
CAGTTCGCGCTTAGCTGGATAACGCCACGGAATGATGTCGTCGTGCACAACAATGGTGACTTCTACAGCG
CGGAGAATCTCGCTCTCTCCAGGGGAAGCCGAAGTTTCCAAAAGGTCGTTGATCAAAGCTCGCCGCGTTG
TTTCATCAAGCCTTACGGTCACCGTAACCAGCAAATCAATATCGCTGTGTGGCTTCAGGCCGCCATCCAC
TGCGGAGCCGTACAAATGTACGGCCAGCAACGTCGGTTCGAGATGGCGCTCGATGACGCCAACTACCTCT
GATAGTTGAGTCGATACTTCGGCGATCACCGCTTCCCTCATGATGTTTAACTTTGTTTTAGGGCGACTGC
CCTGCTGCGTAACATCGTTGCTGCTCCATAACATCAAACATCGACCCACGGCGTAACGCGCTTGCTGCTT
GGATGCCCGAGGCATAGACTGTACCCCAAAAAAAAACAGTCATAACAAGCCATGAAAACCGCCACTGCGC
CGTTACCACCGCTGCGTTCGGTCAAGGTTCTGGACCAGTTGCGTGAGCGCATACTCTTCCTTTTTCAATA
TTATTGAAGCATTTATCAGGGTTATTGTCTCATGAGCGGATACATATTTGAATGTATTTAGAAAAATAAA
CAAATAGGGGTTCCGCGCACATTTCCCCGAAAAGTGCCACCTGACGTCTAAGAAACCATTATTATCATGA
CATTAACCTATAAAAATAGGCGTATCACGAGGCCCTTTCGTCCACTGAAGAGCCACTGTGGTCTCACCAT
GGCACACCATCACCACCATCACGGGAGCGATAGCGAAGTGAACCAGGAAGCGAAACCGGAAGTTAAACCG
GAAGTGAAACCGGAAACCCATATTAATCTGAAAGTTAGCGACGGCAGCAGCGAAATCTTTTTTAAAATTA
AAAAAACCACCCCGCTGCGTCGCCTGATGGAAGCCTTTGCGAAACGTCAGGGTAAAGAAATGGATAGCCT
GCGCTTTCTGTATGACGGCATCCGTATTCAGGCCGATCAGACCCCGGAAGACCTGGATATGGAAGACAAC
GATATTATTGAAGCGCATCGCGAACAGATCAGCAGCGGTCTGGAAGTTCTGTTTCAGGGCCCAATGTGAG
ACCACGAGTGATTAATGAATCGGCCAACGCGCGGGGAGAGGCGGTTTGCGTATTGGGCGCTCTTCCGCTT
CCTCGCTCACTGACTCGCTGCGCTCGGTCGTTCGGCTGCGGCGAGCGGTATCAGCTCACTCAAAGGCGGT
AATACGGTTATCCACAGAATCAGGGGATAACGCAGGAAAGAACATGTGAGCAAAAGGCCAGCAAAAGGCC
AGGAACCGTAAAAAGGCCGCGTTGCTGGCGTTTTTCCATAGGCTCCGCCCCCCTGACGAGCATCACAAAA
ATCGACGCTCAAGTCAGAGGTGGCGAAACCCGACAGGACTATAAAGATACCAGGCGTTTCCCCCTGGAAG
CTCCCTCGTGCGCTCTCCTGTTCCGACCCTGCCGCTTACCGGATACCTGTCCGCCTTTCTCCCTTCGGGA
AGCGTGGCGCTTTCTCATAGCTCACGCTGTAGGTATCTCAGTTCGGTGTAGGTCGTTCGCTCCAAGCTGG
GCTGTGTGCACGAACCCCCCGTTCAGCCCGACCGCTGCGCCTTATCCGGTAACTATCGTCTTGAGTCCAA
CCCGGTAAGACACGACTTATCGCCACTGGCAGCAGCCACTGGTAACAGGATTAGCAGAGCGAGGTATGTA
GGCGGTGCTACAGAGTTCTTGAAGTGGTGGCCTAACTACGGCTACACTAGAAGAACAGTATTTGGTATCT
GCGCTCTGCTGAAGCCAGTTACCTTCGGAAAAAGAGTTGGTAGCTCTTGATCCGGCAAACAAACCACCGC
TGGTAGCGGTGGTTTTTTTGTTTGCAAGCAGCAGATTACGCGCAGAAAAAAAGGATCTCAAGAAGATCCT
TT
Features (pLannotate 1.2.2; 7 found; start..end, strand, type, name):
    163..951     -  CDS            aadA: S3AD_ECOLX - Experimental evidence at protein level: Swiss-Prot protein existence level 1. Mediates bacterial resistance to the antibiotics streptomycin and spectinomycin. From Escherichia coli.
    958..1014    -  CDS            GmR (fragment): gentamycin acetyltransferase; aacC1; confers resistance to gentamycin
   1102..1182    +  CDS            int (fragment): INT2_ECOLX - Protein inferred from homology: Swiss-Prot protein existence level 3. Putative integrase believed to be involved in the insertion of antibiotic resistance genes into plasmids and transposons. From Escherichia coli.
   1173..1277    -  promoter       AmpR promoter: bla
   1426..1710    +  CDS            SMT3 (fragment): SMT3_YEAST - Experimental evidence at protein level: Swiss-Prot protein existence level 1. Not known; suppressor of MIF2 mutations. From Saccharomyces cerevisiae (strain ATCC 204508 / S288c) (Baker's yeast).
   1761..1810    -  CDS            lacI (fragment): lac repressor; lacI; The lac repressor binds to the lac operator to inhibit transcription in E. coli. This inhibition can be relieved by adding lactose or isopropyl-β-D-thiogalactopyranoside (IPTG).
   1993..2581    -  rep_origin     ori: high-copy-number ColE1/pMB1/pBR322/pUC origin of replication
