[The description below was written by a language model from this plasmid's Addgene catalogue record and pLannotate feature annotations shown in this document.]
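Description:
pICSL30018 is a small (about 2.6 kb) synthetic biology part plasmid built on the pUAP1 backbone. It serves as a Level 0 module in a hierarchical modular cloning system of the Golden Gate/MoClo type, in which standardised parts are stored individually and later combined into expression units. It is maintained in E. coli at high copy number through a ColE1/pUC-type origin of replication and is selected with spectinomycin. Resistance comes from the aadA aminoglycoside adenylyltransferase gene, which also confers streptomycin resistance. The short gentamicin acetyltransferase and integrase fragments annotated next to aadA, together with a bla (AmpR) promoter, appear to be remnants of the integron-derived resistance cassette rather than functional genes. The small lacI fragment downstream of the insert is likewise only a partial match.

The payload is a synthetic N-terminal tag module encoding a 6xHis tag, a SUMO domain and a 3C protease recognition site. The feature table detects only the SUMO portion, annotated as a fragment of yeast SMT3. The His tag and 3C site are too short to have been called and are known only from the catalogue description. When placed upstream of a coding sequence, the His tag permits immobilised metal affinity purification and the SUMO domain commonly improves solubility and expression of the fusion partner. The 3C site allows the whole tag to be removed by proteolytic cleavage after purification. The plasmid carries no annotated promoter or terminator for the tag, consistent with its role as a donor part rather than an expression vector. The record does not state the flanking restriction sites, the fusion overhangs or the intended expression host.
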