Addgene plasmid #174584: pICSL30018
Purpose: Level 0 N-terminal tag module carrying 6xHIS -SUMO-3C
Depositing lab: Mark Banfield. Depositing organization: John Innes Centre.
Backbone
  Vector backbone: pUAP1
  Vector type: Synthetic Biology
Growth in bacteria
  Bacterial resistance: Spectinomycin, 50 μg/mL
  Growth temperature: 37°C
  Growth strain: DH5alpha
  Copy number: High Copy
Gene/Insert
  Gene/Insert name: 6xHIS -SUMO-3C
  Species: Synthetic
  Cloning method: Unknown
  Sequencing primers: 5′ TCTGTGGATAACCGTATTACCGC; 3′ CCGAAAAGTGCCACCTGACG
Terms and licenses: Academic/Nonprofit Terms; Industry Terms: Not Available to Industry
How to cite: pICSL30018 was a gift from Mark Banfield (Addgene plasmid # 174584 ; http://n2t.net/addgene:174584 ; RRID:Addgene_174584)
